Addgene plasmid #198354: pTET2-RlucCP-3MS2
Purpose: Part of Renilla reporter system, encodes Renilla luciferase with MS2 stem loops in the 3'UTR
Depositing lab: Eugene Yeo. Depositing organization: University of California, San Diego (UCSD). Publication: Large-scale tethered function assays identify factors that regulate mRNA stability and translation. Luo EC, Nathanson JL, Tan FE, Schwartz JL, Schmok JC, Shankar A, Markmiller S, Yee BA, Sathe S, Pratt GA, Scaletta DB, Ha Y, Hill DE, Aigner S, Yeo GW. Nat Struct Mol Biol. 2020 Oct;27(10):989-1000. doi: 10.1038/s41594-020-0477-6. Epub 2020 Aug 17. PubMed 32807991.
Backbone
  Vector backbone: Unknown
  Backbone manufacturer: Unknown
  Backbone size w/o insert (bp): 5000
  Total vector size (bp): 6677
  Vector type: Mammalian Expression, Luciferase
  Selectable markers: Neomycin (select with G418)
Growth in bacteria
  Bacterial resistance: Ampicillin, 100 μg/mL
  Growth temperature: 37°C
  Growth strain: DH5alpha
  Copy number: High Copy
Gene/Insert
  Gene/Insert name: Renilla Luciferase
  Species: Renilla
  Insert size (bp): 1980
  Promoter: pTET2
  Cloning method: Unknown
  Sequencing primers: 5′ agcagagctcgtttagtgaacc; 3′ TAGAAGGCACAGTCGAGG
Resource information
  A portion of this plasmid was derived from a plasmid made by: Cloned by Jason Nathanson, Yeo Lab co-author on paper
Terms and licenses: Academic/Nonprofit Terms; Industry Terms: Not Available to Industry
How to cite: pTET2-RlucCP-3MS2 was a gift from Eugene Yeo (Addgene plasmid # 198354 ; http://n2t.net/addgene:198354 ; RRID:Addgene_198354)
