[The description below was written by a language model from this plasmid's Addgene catalogue record and pLannotate feature annotations shown in this document.]
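Description:
pTET2-RlucCP-3MS2 is a mammalian expression and luciferase reporter plasmid of about 6.7 kb whose backbone is recorded as unknown. It is propagated in E. coli from a high-copy ColE1/pUC-type origin with ampicillin selection through the β-lactamase gene. It also carries an f1 origin, plus small annotated remnants of lac regulatory elements and cloning-site sequences. For selection in mammalian cells, an SV40 enhancer/early promoter drives the neomycin phosphotransferase gene, followed by an SV40 polyadenylation signal, giving G418 resistance.

The reporter cassette is driven by a tetracycline-responsive promoter (the "pTET2" of the record), made up of a tetracycline response element with seven tetO copies upstream of a minimal CMV promoter. Expression therefore depends on a tetracycline-controlled transactivator, which this plasmid does not encode. The open reading frame is human codon-optimized Renilla luciferase, followed directly by the hCL1 and hPEST degradation sequences (the "CP" in the name). These destabilize the protein, so luciferase signal should follow changes in mRNA level or translation more closely. Downstream lie β-globin-derived fragments, an array of MS2 stem loops, and a bovine growth hormone polyadenylation signal. The name suggests three MS2 sites, but the feature table annotates six individual stem loops; the record does not explain the difference.

The MS2 hairpins in the 3′UTR bind bacteriophage MS2 coat protein, so a candidate protein fused to the coat protein can be recruited to the reporter transcript. According to the record, the plasmid is the Renilla component of a reporter system used in tethered function assays to identify factors that regulate mRNA stability and translation.
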