Features (pLannotate 1.2.2; 32 found; start..end, strand, type, name):
     28..80      -  misc_feature   bom (fragment): basis of mobility region from pBR322
    238..256     +  promoter       T3 promoter: promoter for bacteriophage T3 RNA polymerase
    269..289     -  misc_feature   MCS (fragment): pBluescript multiple cloning site
    298..568     +  protein_bind   tetracycline response element: contains seven copies of the tetracycline operator tetO tetracycline repressor TetR
    579..596     +  misc_feature   MCS (fragment): pUC18/19 multiple cloning site
    601..639     +  promoter       minimal CMV promoter: human cytomegalovirus (CMV) immediate early promoter
    697..1629    +  CDS            hRluc: Renilla luciferase human codon-optimized
   1636..1683    +  CDS            hCL1: non-ORF yeast peptide conferring ubiquitin-dependent degradation human codon-optimized
   1690..1806    +  CDS            hPEST: PEST degradation sequence from mouse ornithine decarboxylase human codon-optimized
   1816..1893    +  CDS            HBB (fragment): HBB_PONPY - Experimental evidence at transcript level: Swiss-Prot protein existence level 2. Involved in oxygen transport from the lung to the various peripheral tissues. From Pongo pygmaeus (Bornean orangutan).
   1903..1971    +  polyA_signal   β-globin poly(A) (fragment): human β-globin polyadenylation signal
   1992..2010    +  misc_RNA       MS2 stem loop: stem loop that binds the bacteriophage MS2 coat protein
   2031..2049    +  misc_RNA       MS2 stem loop: stem loop that binds the bacteriophage MS2 coat protein
   2070..2088    +  misc_RNA       MS2 stem loop: stem loop that binds the bacteriophage MS2 coat protein
   2109..2127    +  misc_RNA       MS2 stem loop: stem loop that binds the bacteriophage MS2 coat protein
   2148..2166    +  misc_RNA       MS2 stem loop: stem loop that binds the bacteriophage MS2 coat protein
   2187..2205    +  misc_RNA       MS2 stem loop: stem loop that binds the bacteriophage MS2 coat protein
   2227..2245    -  promoter       SP6 promoter: promoter for bacteriophage SP6 RNA polymerase
   2271..2495    +  polyA_signal   bGH poly(A) signal: bovine growth hormone polyadenylation signal
   2499..2520    +  promoter       SV40 promoter (fragment): SV40 enhancer and early promoter
   2541..2969    +  rep_origin     f1 ori (sequence partly withheld): f1 bacteriophage origin of replication; arrow indicates direction of (+) strand synthesis
   2983..3312    +  promoter       SV40 promoter: SV40 enhancer and early promoter
   3379..4170    +  CDS            neo: KKA2_KLEPN - Also known as kan, nptII. Experimental evidence at protein level: Swiss-Prot protein existence level 1. Resistance to kanamycin, neomycin, paromomycin, ribostamycin, butirosin and gentamicin B. From Klebsiella pneumoniae.
   4194..4352    +  CDS            ble (fragment): BLE_KLEPN - Experimental evidence at protein level: Swiss-Prot protein existence level 1. Binding protein with a strong affinity to the bleomycin family of antibiotics. Binds to CL990; an antimitotic-antibiotic compound. From Klebsiella pneumoniae.
   4347..4468    +  polyA_signal   SV40 poly(A) signal: SV40 polyadenylation signal
   4541..4557    -  protein_bind   lac operator: The lac repressor binds to the lac operator to inhibit transcription in E. coli. This inhibition can be relieved by adding lactose or isopropyl-β-D-thiogalactopyranoside (IPTG). lac repressor encoded by lacI
   4565..4595    -  promoter       lac promoter: promoter for the E. coli lac operon
   4610..4631    -  protein_bind   CAP binding site: CAP binding activates transcription in the presence of cAMP. E. coli catabolite activator protein
   4644..4736    -  CDS            lacI (fragment): lac repressor; lacI; The lac repressor binds to the lac operator to inhibit transcription in E. coli. This inhibition can be relieved by adding lactose or isopropyl-β-D-thiogalactopyranoside (IPTG).
   4919..5507    -  rep_origin     ori: high-copy-number ColE1/pMB1/pBR322/pUC origin of replication
   5678..6538    -  CDS            AmpR: β-lactamase; bla; confers resistance to ampicillin, carbenicillin, and related antibiotics
   6539..6643    -  promoter       AmpR promoter: bla
>Addgene plasmid #198354 | pTET2-RlucCP-3MS2 | addgene full sequence | sequence record 390643 | Addgene NGS Result
GACGGATCGGGAGATCTCCCGATCCCCTATGGTGCACTCTCAGTACAATCTGCTCTGATGCCGCATAGTT
AAGCCAGTATCTGCTCCCTGCTTGTGTGTTGGAGGTCGCTGAGTAGTGCGCGAGCAAAATTTAAGCTACA
ACAAGGCAAGGCTTGACCGACAATTGCATGAAGAATCTGCTTAGGGTTAGGCGTTTTGCGCTGCTTCGCG
ATGTACGGGCCAGATATACGCGTGCGCAATTAACCCTCACTAAAGGGAACAAAAGCTGGGTACCGGGCCC
CCCCTCGAGTTTACCACTCCCTATCAGTGATAGAGAAAAGTGAAAGTCGAGTTTACCACTCCCTATCAGT
GATAGAGAAAAGTGAAAGTCGAGTTTACCACTCCCTATCAGTGATAGAGAAAAGTGAAAGTCGAGTTTAC
CACTCCCTATCAGTGATAGAGAAAAGTGAAAGTCGAGTTTACCACTCCCTATCAGTGATAGAGAAAAGTG
AAAGTCGAGTTTACCACTCCCTATCAGTGATAGAGAAAAGTGAAAGTCGAGTTTACCACTCCCTATCAGT
GATAGAGAAAAGTGAAAGTCGAGCTCGGTACCCGGGTCGAGGTAGGCGTGTACGGTGGGAGGCCTATATA
AGCAGAGCTCGTTTAGTGAACCGTCAGATCGCCTGGAGACGCCATCCACGCTGAAGCTTAGCCACCATGG
CTTCCAAGGTGTACGACCCCGAGCAACGCAAACGCATGATCACTGGGCCTCAGTGGTGGGCTCGCTGCAA
GCAAATGAACGTGCTGGACTCCTTCATCAACTACTATGATTCCGAGAAGCACGCCGAGAACGCCGTGATT
TTTCTGCATGGTAACGCTGCCTCCAGCTACCTGTGGAGGCACGTCGTGCCTCACATCGAGCCCGTGGCTA
GATGCATCATCCCTGATCTGATCGGAATGGGTAAGTCCGGCAAGAGCGGGAATGGCTCATATCGCCTCCT
GGATCACTACAAGTACCTCACCGCTTGGTTCGAGCTGCTGAACCTTCCAAAGAAAATCATCTTTGTGGGC
CACGACTGGGGGGCTTGTCTGGCCTTTCACTACTCCTACGAGCACCAAGACAAGATCAAGGCCATCGTCC
ATGCTGAGAGTGTCGTGGACGTGATCGAGTCCTGGGACGAGTGGCCTGACATCGAGGAGGATATCGCCCT
GATCAAGAGCGAAGAGGGCGAGAAAATGGTGCTTGAGAATAACTTCTTCGTCGAGACCATGCTCCCAAGC
AAGATCATGCGGAAACTGGAGCCTGAGGAGTTCGCTGCCTACCTGGAGCCATTCAAGGAGAAGGGCGAGG
TTAGACGGCCTACCCTCTCCTGGCCTCGCGAGATCCCTCTCGTTAAGGGAGGCAAGCCCGACGTCGTCCA
GATTGTCCGCAACTACAACGCCTACCTTCGGGCCAGCGACGATCTGCCTAAGATGTTCATCGAGTCCGAC
CCTGGGTTCTTTTCCAACGCTATTGTCGAGGGAGCTAAGAAGTTCCCTAACACCGAGTTCGTGAAGGTGA
AGGGCCTCCACTTCAGCCAGGAGGACGCTCCAGATGAAATGGGTAAGTACATCAAGAGCTTCGTGGAGCG
CGTGCTGAAGAACGAGCAGAATTCTGCTTGCAAGAACTGGTTCAGTAGCTTAAGCCACTTTGTGATCCAC
CTTAACAGCCACGGCTTCCCTCCCGAGGTGGAGGAGCAGGCCGCCGGCACCCTGCCCATGAGCTGCGCCC
AGGAGAGCGGCATGGATAGACACCCTGCTGCTTGCGCCAGCGCCAGGATCAACGTCTAATAGTGAGAATT
CACCCCACCAGTGCAGGCTGCCTATCAGAAAGTGGTGGCTGGTGTGGCTAATGCCCTGGCCCACAAGTAT
CACTACGCGGCCGCTCGCTTTCTTGCTGTCCAATTTCTATTAAAGGTTCCTTTGTTCCCTAAGTCCAACT
ACCAAACTGGGTCTAGCTCTAGCTGTAGAAAACATGAGGATCACCCATGTCTGCTGGACGACTGTAGAAA
ACATGAGGATCACCCATGTCTGCTGTCTAGCTGTAGAAAACATGAGGATCACCCATGTCTGCTGGACGAC
TGTAGAAAACATGAGGATCACCCATGTCTGCTGTCTAGCTGTAGAAAACATGAGGATCACCCATGTCTGC
TGGACGACTGTAGAAAACATGAGGATCACCCATGTCTGCTGTCTAGAGGGCCCTATTCTATAGTGTCACC
TAAATGCTAGAGCTCGCTGATCAGCCTCGACTGTGCCTTCTAGTTGCCAGCCATCTGTTGTTTGCCCCTC
CCCCGTGCCTTCCTTGACCCTGGAAGGTGCCACTCCCACTGTCCTTTCCTAATAAAATGAGGAAATTGCA
TCGCATTGTCTGAGTAGGTGTCATTCTATTCTGGGGGGTGGGGTGGGGCAGGACAGCAAGGGGGAGGATT
GGGAAGACAATAGCAGGCATGCTGGGGATGCGGTGGGCTCTATGGCTTCTGAGGCGGAAAGAACCAGCTG
GGGCTCTAGGGGGTATCCCC
[124 nt withheld, positions 2541-2664]
C
[91 nt withheld, positions 2666-2756]
A
[49 nt withheld, positions 2758-2806]
CCTTTGACGTTGGAGTCCACGTTCTTT
[37 nt withheld, positions 2834-2870]
ACCCTATCTCGGTCTATTCTTTTGATTTATAAGGGATTTTGCCGATTTCGGCCTATTGGTTAAAAAATGA
GCTGATTTAACAAAAATTTAACGCGAATTAATTCTGTGGAATGTGTGTCAGTTAGGGTGTGGAAAGTCCC
CAGGCTCCCCAGCAGGCAGAAGTATGCAAAGCATGCATCTCAATTAGTCAGCAACCAGGTGTGGAAAGTC
CCCAGGCTCCCCAGCAGGCAGAAGTATGCAAAGCATGCATCTCAATTAGTCAGCAACCATAGTCCCGCCC
CTAACTCCGCCCATCCCGCCCCTAACTCCGCCCAGTTCCGCCCATTCTCCGCCCCATGGCTGACTAATTT
TTTTTATTTATGCAGAGGCCGAGGCCGCCTCTGCCTCTGAGCTATTCCAGAAGTAGTGAGGAGGCTTTTT
TGGAGGCCTAGGCTTTTGCAAAAAGCTCCCGGGAGCTTGTATATCCATTTTCGGATCTGATCAAGAGACA
GGATGAGGATCGTTTCGCATGATTGAACAAGATGGATTGCACGCAGGTTCTCCGGCCGCTTGGGTGGAGA
GGCTATTCGGCTATGACTGGGCACAACAGACAATCGGCTGCTCTGATGCCGCCGTGTTCCGGCTGTCAGC
GCAGGGGCGCCCGGTTCTTTTTGTCAAGACCGACCTGTCCGGTGCCCTGAATGAACTGCAGGACGAGGCA
GCGCGGCTATCGTGGCTGGCCACGACGGGCGTTCCTTGCGCAGCTGTGCTCGACGTTGTCACTGAAGCGG
GAAGGGACTGGCTGCTATTGGGCGAAGTGCCGGGGCAGGATCTCCTGTCATCTCACCTTGCTCCTGCCGA
GAAAGTATCCATCATGGCTGATGCAATGCGGCGGCTGCATACGCTTGATCCGGCTACCTGCCCATTCGAC
CACCAAGCGAAACATCGCATCGAGCGAGCACGTACTCGGATGGAAGCCGGTCTTGTCGATCAGGATGATC
TGGACGAAGAGCATCAGGGGCTCGCGCCAGCCGAACTGTTCGCCAGGCTCAAGGCGCGCATGCCCGACGG
CGAGGATCTCGTCGTGACCCATGGCGATGCCTGCTTGCCGAATATCATGGTGGAAAATGGCCGCTTTTCT
GGATTCATCGACTGTGGCCGGCTGGGTGTGGCGGACCGCTATCAGGACATAGCGTTGGCTACCCGTGATA
TTGCTGAAGAGCTTGGCGGCGAATGGGCTGACCGCTTCCTCGTGCTTTACGGTATCGCCGCTCCCGATTC
GCAGCGCATCGCCTTCTATCGCCTTCTTGACGAGTTCTTCTGAGCGGGACTCTGGGGTTCGAAATGACCG
ACCAAGCGACGCCCAACCTGCCATCACGAGATTTCGATTCCACCGCCGCCTTCTATGAAAGGTTGGGCTT
CGGAATCGTTTTCCGGGACGCCGGCTGGATGATCCTCCAGCGCGGGGATCTCATGCTGGAGTTCTTCGCC
CACCCCAACTTGTTTATTGCAGCTTATAATGGTTACAAATAAAGCAATAGCATCACAAATTTCACAAATA
AAGCATTTTTTTCACTGCATTCTAGTTGTGGTTTGTCCAAACTCATCAATGTATCTTATCATGTCTGTAT
ACCGTCGACCTCTAGCTAGAGCTTGGCGTAATCATGGTCATAGCTGTTTCCTGTGTGAAATTGTTATCCG
CTCACAATTCCACACAACATACGAGCCGGAAGCATAAAGTGTAAAGCCTGGGGTGCCTAATGAGTGAGCT
AACTCACATTAATTGCGTTGCGCTCACTGCCCGCTTTCCAGTCGGGAAACCTGTCGTGCCAGCTGCATTA
ATGAATCGGCCAACGCGCGGGGAGAGGCGGTTTGCGTATTGGGCGCTCTTCCGCTTCCTCGCTCACTGAC
TCGCTGCGCTCGGTCGTTCGGCTGCGGCGAGCGGTATCAGCTCACTCAAAGGCGGTAATACGGTTATCCA
CAGAATCAGGGGATAACGCAGGAAAGAACATGTGAGCAAAAGGCCAGCAAAAGGCCAGGAACCGTAAAAA
GGCCGCGTTGCTGGCGTTTTTCCATAGGCTCCGCCCCCCTGACGAGCATCACAAAAATCGACGCTCAAGT
CAGAGGTGGCGAAACCCGACAGGACTATAAAGATACCAGGCGTTTCCCCCTGGAAGCTCCCTCGTGCGCT
CTCCTGTTCCGACCCTGCCGCTTACCGGATACCTGTCCGCCTTTCTCCCTTCGGGAAGCGTGGCGCTTTC
TCATAGCTCACGCTGTAGGTATCTCAGTTCGGTGTAGGTCGTTCGCTCCAAGCTGGGCTGTGTGCACGAA
CCCCCCGTTCAGCCCGACCGCTGCGCCTTATCCGGTAACTATCGTCTTGAGTCCAACCCGGTAAGACACG
ACTTATCGCCACTGGCAGCAGCCACTGGTAACAGGATTAGCAGAGCGAGGTATGTAGGCGGTGCTACAGA
GTTCTTGAAGTGGTGGCCTAACTACGGCTACACTAGAAGAACAGTATTTGGTATCTGCGCTCTGCTGAAG
CCAGTTACCTTCGGAAAAAGAGTTGGTAGCTCTTGATCCGGCAAACAAACCACCGCTGGTAGCGGTGGTT
TTTTTGTTTGCAAGCAGCAGATTACGCGCAGAAAAAAAGGATCTCAAGAAGATCCTTTGATCTTTTCTAC
GGGGTCTGACGCTCAGTGGAACGAAAACTCACGTTAAGGGATTTTGGTCATGAGATTATCAAAAAGGATC
TTCACCTAGATCCTTTTAAATTAAAAATGAAGTTTTAAATCAATCTAAAGTATATATGAGTAAACTTGGT
CTGACAGTTACCAATGCTTAATCAGTGAGGCACCTATCTCAGCGATCTGTCTATTTCGTTCATCCATAGT
TGCCTGACTCCCCGTCGTGTAGATAACTACGATACGGGAGGGCTTACCATCTGGCCCCAGTGCTGCAATG
ATACCGCGAGACCCACGCTCACCGGCTCCAGATTTATCAGCAATAAACCAGCCAGCCGGAAGGGCCGAGC
GCAGAAGTGGTCCTGCAACTTTATCCGCCTCCATCCAGTCTATTAATTGTTGCCGGGAAGCTAGAGTAAG
TAGTTCGCCAGTTAATAGTTTGCGCAACGTTGTTGCCATTGCTACAGGCATCGTGGTGTCACGCTCGTCG
TTTGGTATGGCTTCATTCAGCTCCGGTTCCCAACGATCAAGGCGAGTTACATGATCCCCCATGTTGTGCA
AAAAAGCGGTTAGCTCCTTCGGTCCTCCGATCGTTGTCAGAAGTAAGTTGGCCGCAGTGTTATCACTCAT
GGTTATGGCAGCACTGCATAATTCTCTTACTGTCATGCCATCCGTAAGATGCTTTTCTGTGACTGGTGAG
TACTCAACCAAGTCATTCTGAGAATAGTGTATGCGGCGACCGAGTTGCTCTTGCCCGGCGTCAATACGGG
ATAATACCGCGCCACATAGCAGAACTTTAAAAGTGCTCATCATTGGAAAACGTTCTTCGGGGCGAAAACT
CTCAAGGATCTTACCGCTGTTGAGATCCAGTTCGATGTAACCCACTCGTGCACCCAACTGATCTTCAGCA
TCTTTTACTTTCACCAGCGTTTCTGGGTGAGCAAAAACAGGAAGGCAAAATGCCGCAAAAAAGGGAATAA
GGGCGACACGGAAATGTTGAATACTCATACTCTTCCTTTTTCAATATTATTGAAGCATTTATCAGGGTTA
TTGTCTCATGAGCGGATACATATTTGAATGTATTTAGAAAAATAAACAAATAGGGGTTCCGCGCACATTT
CCCCGAAAAGTGCCACCTGACGTC
